Addgene plasmid #242572: p3E-IRES-Luciferase-WPRE-bGH-pA (JDW 1509)
Purpose: Gateway 3' entry clone containing an IRES Luciferase
Depositing lab: Joshua Wythe. Depositing organization: University of Virginia. Publication: MultiSite Assembly of Gateway Induced Clones (MAGIC): a flexible cloning toolbox for use in vertebrate model systems. Gillespie WB 3rd, Zhang Y, Ruiz OE, Cerda J 3rd, Ortiz-Guzman J, Sherman M, Turner WD, Largoza G, Mosser LE, Fujimoto E, Chien CB, Kwan KM, Arenkiel BR, Devine WP, Wythe JD. Development. 2025 Nov 15;152(22):dev204308. doi: 10.1242/dev.204308. Epub 2025 Nov 13. PubMed 41230856.
Backbone
  Vector backbone: pDONR-p2r-P3
  Vector type: Gateway subcloning
Growth in bacteria
  Bacterial resistance: Kanamycin, 50 μg/mL
  Growth temperature: 37°C
  Growth strain: DH5alpha
  Copy number: High Copy
Gene/Insert
  Gene/Insert name: IRES-Luciferase-WPRE-bGH-pA
  Species: Synthetic
  Cloning method: Gene Synthesis
Terms and licenses: Academic/Nonprofit Terms; Industry Terms: Not Available to Industry
Depositor comments: Please visit https://doi.org/10.1101/2024.07.13.603267 for bioRxiv preprint.
How to cite: p3E-IRES-Luciferase-WPRE-bGH-pA (JDW 1509) was a gift from Joshua Wythe (Addgene plasmid # 242572 ; http://n2t.net/addgene:242572 ; RRID:Addgene_242572)
