[The description below was written by a language model from this plasmid's Addgene catalogue record and pLannotate feature annotations shown in this document.]
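Description:
p3E-IRES-Luciferase-WPRE-bGH-pA (JDW 1509) is a Gateway 3' entry clone built on the pDONR-P2R-P3 backbone. It serves as the downstream module in MultiSite Gateway assemblies and belongs to a modular cloning toolbox for vertebrate model systems. The 5.7 kb plasmid is maintained in E. coli through a high-copy ColE1/pUC-type origin and selected with kanamycin via an aminoglycoside phosphotransferase gene. Backbone remnants typical of pDONR vectors are also annotated. These include rrnB T1 and T2 terminators, which insulate the cloning region from read-through transcription, a T7 promoter, and short lacI and lacZα fragments that have no functional role.

The synthetic insert lies between Gateway recombination sites. The site upstream is annotated as attR2. The downstream site is called by the automated annotation as an attB3 core overlapping an attL fragment, which is consistent with the attL3 site expected in a 3' entry clone. The cassette carries no promoter of its own. It begins with the encephalomyocarditis virus IRES (IRES2), followed by the firefly luciferase (luc+) coding sequence. Next comes a WPRE, which enhances transcript stability and expression, and then the bovine growth hormone polyadenylation signal.

In an LR reaction, this clone is combined with a 5' entry clone supplying a promoter, a middle entry clone supplying a gene of interest, and a destination vector. The result is a bicistronic transcript in which the upstream open reading frame is translated by cap-dependent initiation and luciferase is translated from the IRES. Luciferase activity then provides a bioluminescent readout of expression of the assembled transgene without fusing a tag to the protein of interest.
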