Features (pLannotate 1.2.2; 15 found; start..end, strand, type, name):
    121..213     +  CDS            lacI (fragment): lac repressor; lacI; The lac repressor binds to the lac operator to inhibit transcription in E. coli. This inhibition can be relieved by adding lactose or isopropyl-β-D-thiogalactopyranoside (IPTG).
    268..295     -  terminator     rrnB T2 terminator: transcription terminator T2 from the E. coli rrnB gene
    427..470     +  terminator     rrnB T1 terminator: Escherichia coli rrnB; transcription terminator T1 from the E. coli rrnB gene
    517..553     -  CDS            lacZα (fragment): LacZα fragment of β-galactosidase; lacZ fragment
    624..747     -  protein_bind   attR2: mutant version of attR; recombination site for the Gateway® LR reaction LR Clonase™
    749..1335    +  misc_feature   IRES2: internal ribosome entry site (IRES) of the encephalomyocarditis virus (EMCV)
   1336..2988    +  CDS            luciferase: firefly luciferase; luc+; enhanced luc+ version of the luciferase gene
   3016..3602    +  misc_feature   WPRE: woodchuck hepatitis virus posttranscriptional regulatory element
   3603..3622    +  misc_feature   MCS (fragment): pBluescript multiple cloning site
   3629..3740    +  polyA_signal   bGH poly(A) signal: bovine growth hormone polyadenylation signal
   3802..3822    -  protein_bind   attB3: mutant version of attB; core recombination site for the Gateway® BP reaction BP Clonase™
   3813..3898    -  protein_bind   attL1 (fragment): mutant version of attL; recombination site for the Gateway® LR reaction LR Clonase™
   3935..3953    -  promoter       T7 promoter: promoter for bacteriophage T7 RNA polymerase
   4087..4896    +  CDS            KanR: aminoglycoside phosphotransferase; aph(3')-Ia; confers resistance to kanamycin in bacteria or G418 (Geneticin®) in eukaryotes
   5043..5631    +  rep_origin     ori: high-copy-number ColE1/pMB1/pBR322/pUC origin of replication
>Addgene plasmid #242572 | p3E-IRES-Luciferase-WPRE-bGH-pA (JDW 1509) | addgene full sequence | sequence record 486871 | Addgene NGS Result
CTTTCCTGCGTTATCCCCTGATTCTGTGGATAACCGTATTACCGCCTTTGAGTGAGCTGATACCGCTCGC
CGCAGCCGAACGACCGAGCGCAGCGAGTCAGTGAGCGAGGAAGCGGAAGAGCGCCCAATACGCAAACCGC
CTCTCCCCGCGCGTTGGCCGATTCATTAATGCAGCTGGCACGACAGGTTTCCCGACTGGAAAGCGGGCAG
TGAGCGCAACGCAATTAATACGCGTACCGCTAGCCAGGAAGAGTTTGTAGAAACGCAAAAAGGCCATCCG
TCAGGATGGCCTTCTGCTTAGTTTGATGCCTGGCAGTTTATGGCGGGCGTCCTGCCCGCCACCCTCCGGG
CCGTTGCTTCACAACGTTCAAATCCGCTCCCGGCGGATTTGTCCTACTCAGGAGAGCGTTCACCGACAAA
CAACAGATAAAACGAAAGGCCCAGTCTTCCGACTGAGCCTTTCGTTTTATTTGATGCCTGGCAGTTCCCT
ACTCTCGCGTTAACGCTAGCATGGATGTTTTCCCAGTCACGACGTTGTAAAACGACGGCCAGTCTTAAGC
TCGGGCCCTGCAGCTCTAGAGCTCGAATTCTACAGGTCACTAATACCATCTAAGTAGTTGGTTCATAGTG
ACTGCATATGTTGTGTTTTACAGTATTATGTAGTCTGTTTTTTATGCAAAATCTAATTTAATATATTGAT
ATTTATATCATTTTACGTTTCTCGTTCAACTTTCTTGTACAAAGTGGCCCCCTCTCCCTCCCCCCCCCCT
AACGTTACTGGCCGAAGCCGCTTGGAATAAGGCCGGTGTGCGTTTGTCTATATGTTATTTTCCACCATAT
TGCCGTCTTTTGGCAATGTGAGGGCCCGGAAACCTGGCCCTGTCTTCTTGACGAGCATTCCTAGGGGTCT
TTCCCCTCTCGCCAAAGGAATGCAAGGTCTGTTGAATGTCGTGAAGGAAGCAGTTCCTCTGGAAGCTTCT
TGAAGACAAACAACGTCTGTAGCGACCCTTTGCAGGCAGCGGAACCCCCCACCTGGCGACAGGTGCCTCT
GCGGCCAAAAGCCACGTGTATAAGATACACCTGCAAAGGCGGCACAACCCCAGTGCCACGTTGTGAGTTG
GATAGTTGTGGAAAGAGTCAAATGGCTCTCCTCAAGCGTATTCAACAAGGGGCTGAAGGATGCCCAGAAG
GTACCCCATTGTATGGGATCTGATCTGGGGCCTCGGTACACATGCTTTACATGTGTTTAGTCGAGGTTAA
AAAAACGTCTAGGCCCCCCGAACCACGGGGACGTGGTTTTCCTTTGAAAAACACGATGATAATATGGCCA
CAACCATGGAAGACGCCAAAAACATAAAGAAAGGCCCGGCGCCATTCTATCCGCTGGAAGATGGAACCGC
TGGAGAGCAACTGCATAAGGCTATGAAGAGATACGCCCTGGTTCCTGGAACAATTGCTTTTACAGATGCA
CATATCGAGGTGGACATCACTTACGCTGAGTACTTCGAAATGTCCGTTCGGTTGGCAGAAGCTATGAAAC
GATATGGGCTGAATACAAATCACAGAATCGTCGTATGCAGTGAAAACTCTCTTCAATTCTTTATGCCGGT
GTTGGGCGCGTTATTTATCGGAGTTGCAGTTGCGCCCGCGAACGACATTTATAATGAACGTGAATTGCTC
AACAGTATGGGCATTTCGCAGCCTACCGTGGTGTTCGTTTCCAAAAAGGGGTTGCAAAAAATTTTGAACG
TGCAAAAAAAGCTCCCAATCATCCAAAAAATTATTATCATGGATTCTAAAACGGATTACCAGGGATTTCA
GTCGATGTACACGTTCGTCACATCTCATCTACCTCCCGGTTTTAATGAATACGATTTTGTGCCAGAGTCC
TTCGATAGGGACAAGACAATTGCACTGATCATGAACTCCTCTGGATCTACTGGTCTGCCTAAAGGTGTCG
CTCTGCCTCATAGAACTGCCTGCGTGAGATTCTCGCATGCCAGAGATCCTATTTTTGGCAATCAAATCAT
TCCGGATACTGCGATTTTAAGTGTTGTTCCATTCCATCACGGTTTTGGAATGTTTACTACACTCGGATAT
TTGATATGTGGATTTCGAGTCGTCTTAATGTATAGATTTGAAGAAGAGCTGTTTCTGAGGAGCCTTCAGG
ATTACAAGATTCAAAGTGCGCTGCTGGTGCCAACCCTATTCTCCTTCTTCGCCAAAAGCACTCTGATTGA
CAAATACGATTTATCTAATTTACACGAAATTGCTTCTGGTGGCGCTCCCCTCTCTAAGGAAGTCGGGGAA
GCGGTTGCCAAGAGGTTCCATCTGCCAGGTATCAGGCAAGGATATGGGCTCACTGAGACTACATCAGCTA
TTCTGATTACACCCGAGGGGGATGATAAACCGGGCGCGGTCGGTAAAGTTGTTCCATTTTTTGAAGCGAA
GGTTGTGGATCTGGATACCGGGAAAACGCTGGGCGTTAATCAAAGAGGCGAACTGTGTGTGAGAGGTCCT
ATGATTATGTCCGGTTATGTAAACAATCCGGAAGCGACCAACGCCTTGATTGACAAGGATGGATGGCTAC
ATTCTGGAGACATAGCTTACTGGGACGAAGACGAACACTTCTTCATCGTTGACCGCCTGAAGTCTCTGAT
TAAGTACAAAGGCTATCAGGTGGCTCCCGCTGAATTGGAATCCATCTTGCTCCAACACCCCAACATCTTC
GACGCAGGTGTCGCAGGTCTTCCCGACGATGACGCCGGTGAACTTCCCGCCGCCGTTGTTGTTTTGGAGC
ACGGAAAGACGATGACGGAAAAAGAGATCGTGGATTACGTCGCCAGTCAAGTAACAACCGCGAAAAAGTT
GCGCGGAGGAGTTGTGTTTGTGGACGAAGTACCGAAAGGTCTTACCGGAAAACTCGACGCAAGAAAAATC
AGAGAGATCCTCATAAAGGCCAAGAAGGGCGGAAAGATCGCCGTGTAATAATCGACACGCGTTAAGGATA
CGTAGTCAACCTCTGGATTACAAAATTTGTGAAAGATTGACTGGTATTCTTAACTATGTTGCTCCTTTTA
CGCTATGTGGATACGCTGCTTTAATGCCTTTGTATCATGCTATTGCTTCCCGTATGGCTTTCATTTTCTC
CTCCTTGTATAAATCCTGGTTGCTGTCTCTTTATGAGGAGTTGTGGCCCGTTGTCAGGCAACGTGGCGTG
GTGTGCACTGTGTTTGCTGACGCAACCCCCACTGGTTGGGGCATTGCCACCACCTGTCAGCTCCTTTCCG
GGACTTTCGCTTTCCCCCTCCCTATTGCCACGGCGGAACTCATCGCCGCCTGCCTTGCCCGCTGCTGGAC
AGGGGCTCGGCTGTTGGGCACTGACAATTCCGTGGTGTTGTCGGGGAAATCATCGTCCTTTCCTTGGCTG
CTCGCCTGTGTTGCCACCTGGATTCTGCGCGGGACGTCCTTCTGCTACGTCCCTTCGGCCCTCAATCCAG
CGGACCTTCCTTCCCGCGGCCTGCTGCCGGCTCTGCGGCCTCTTCCGCGTCTTCGCCTTCGCCCTCAGAC
GAGTCGGATCTCCCTTTGGGCCGCCTCCCCGCATCGATACCGTCGACCTCGACCTCGACTGTGCCTTCTA
GTTGCCAGCCATCTGTTGTTTGCCCCTCCCCCGTGCCTTCCTTGACCCTGGAAGGTGCCACTCCCACTGT
CCTTTCCTAATAAAATGAGGAAATTGCATCAACAACATCTAGACATGGATCCTATGAATTCGGTCTCGAG
GGAGGTGTGGGAGGTTTTTTCCAACTTTATTATACAAAGTTGGCATTATAAAAAAGCATTGCTTATCAAT
TTGTTGCAACGAACAGGTCACTATCAGTCAAAATAAAATCATTATTTGGAGCTCCATGGTAGCGTTAACG
CGGCCGCGATATCCCCTATAGTGAGTCGTATTACATGGTCATAGCTGTTTCCTGGCAGCTCTGGCCCGTG
TCTCAAAATCTCTGATGTTACATTGCACAAGATAAAAATATATCATCATGAACAATAAAACTGTCTGCTT
ACATAAACAGTAATACAAGGGGTGTTATGAGCCATATTCAACGGGAAACGTCGAGGCCGCGATTAAATTC
CAACATGGATGCTGATTTATATGGGTATAAATGGGCTCGCGATAATGTCGGGCAATCAGGTGCGACAATC
TATCGCTTGTATGGGAAGCCCGATGCGCCAGAGTTGTTTCTGAAACATGGCAAAGGTAGCGTTGCCAATG
ATGTTACAGATGAGATGGTCAGACTAAACTGGCTGACGGAATTTATGCCTCTTCCGACCATCAAGCATTT
TATCCGTACTCCTGATGATGCATGGTTACTCACCACTGCGATCCCCGGAAAAACAGCATTCCAGGTATTA
GAAGAATATCCTGATTCAGGTGAAAATATTGTTGATGCGCTGGCAGTGTTCCTGCGCCGGTTGCATTCGA
TTCCTGTTTGTAATTGTCCTTTTAACAGCGATCGCGTATTTCGTCTCGCTCAGGCGCAATCACGAATGAA
TAACGGTTTGGTTGATGCGAGTGATTTTGATGACGAGCGTAATGGCTGGCCTGTTGAACAAGTCTGGAAA
GAAATGCATAAACTTTTGCCATTCTCACCGGATTCAGTCGTCACTCATGGTGATTTCTCACTTGATAACC
TTATTTTTGACGAGGGGAAATTAATAGGTTGTATTGATGTTGGACGAGTCGGAATCGCAGACCGATACCA
GGATCTTGCCATCCTATGGAACTGCCTCGGTGAGTTTTCTCCTTCATTACAGAAACGGCTTTTTCAAAAA
TATGGTATTGATAATCCTGATATGAATAAATTGCAGTTTCATTTGATGCTCGATGAGTTTTTCTAATCAG
AATTGGTTAATTGGTTGTAACACTGGCAGAGCATTACGCTGACTTGACGGGACGGCGCAAGCTCATGACC
AAAATCCCTTAACGTGAGTTACGCGTCGTTCCACTGAGCGTCAGACCCCGTAGAAAAGATCAAAGGATCT
TCTTGAGATCCTTTTTTTCTGCGCGTAATCTGCTGCTTGCAAACAAAAAAACCACCGCTACCAGCGGTGG
TTTGTTTGCCGGATCAAGAGCTACCAACTCTTTTTCCGAAGGTAACTGGCTTCAGCAGAGCGCAGATACC
AAATACTGTTCTTCTAGTGTAGCCGTAGTTAGGCCACCACTTCAAGAACTCTGTAGCACCGCCTACATAC
CTCGCTCTGCTAATCCTGTTACCAGTGGCTGCTGCCAGTGGCGATAAGTCGTGTCTTACCGGGTTGGACT
CAAGACGATAGTTACCGGATAAGGCGCAGCGGTCGGGCTGAACGGGGGGTTCGTGCACACAGCCCAGCTT
GGAGCGAACGACCTACACCGAACTGAGATACCTACAGCGTGAGCTATGAGAAAGCGCCACGCTTCCCGAA
GGGAGAAAGGCGGACAGGTATCCGGTAAGCGGCAGGGTCGGAACAGGAGAGCGCACGAGGGAGCTTCCAG
GGGGAAACGCCTGGTATCTTTATAGTCCTGTCGGGTTTCGCCACCTCTGACTTGAGCGTCGATTTTTGTG
ATGCTCGTCAGGGGGGCGGAGCCTATGGAAAAACGCCAGCAACGCGGCCTTTTTACGGTTCCTGGCCTTT
TGCTGGCCTTTTGCTCACATGTT
